Addgene plasmid #244348: pAAVLINK-EF1alpha-HA-5'-MYO5C
Purpose: 5' AAVLINK plasmid for MYO5C expression
Depositing lab: Zhonghua Lu. Depositing organization: Shenzhen Institute of Advanced Technology (SIAT), Chinese Academy of Sciences. Publication: AAVLINK: A potent DNA-recombination method for large cargo delivery in gene therapy. Lin J, Lin Y, Liu N, Cao W, Zhang J, Wen S, Zhang Y, Liao W, Hong Z, Lin Y, Liu Q, Liu H, Li Q, Chen B, Li M, Luo Z, Yang L, Yang Y, Zheng SH, Wang Y, Chu H, Hu Y, Qin Y, Luo BX, Tian S, Chen Y, Yan T, Yang L, Wang H, Liu T, Jiang Y, Lu Z. Cell. 2026 Feb 5;189(3):969-986.e17. doi: 10.1016/j.cell.2025.12.039. Epub 2026 Jan 27. PubMed 41605211.
Backbone
  Vector backbone: pAAV-MCS2
  Backbone manufacturer: Steve Jackson (Addgene # 46954)
  Vector type: AAV
Growth in bacteria
  Bacterial resistance: Ampicillin, 100 μg/mL
  Growth temperature: 37°C
  Growth strain: NEB Stable
  Copy number: High Copy
Gene/Insert
  Gene/Insert name: MYO5C
  Species: H. sapiens (human)
  Entrez Gene: MYO5C
  Promoter: EF1alpha
  Tag / fusion protein: HA (N terminal on insert)
  Cloning method: Restriction Enzyme; 5′ cloning site unknown (unknown if destroyed)
Terms and licenses: Academic/Nonprofit Terms; Industry Terms: Not Available to Industry
Depositor comments: See publication for corresponding AAV Link vectors.
How to cite: pAAVLINK-EF1alpha-HA-5'-MYO5C was a gift from Zhonghua Lu (Addgene plasmid # 244348 ; http://n2t.net/addgene:244348 ; RRID:Addgene_244348)
