[The description below was written by a language model from this plasmid's Addgene catalogue record and pLannotate feature annotations shown in this document.]
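Description:
pAAVLINK-EF1alpha-HA-5'-MYO5C is a 6.8 kb AAV transfer plasmid built on the pAAV-MCS2 backbone. It carries the upstream half of a split expression system for human MYO5C, an unconventional class V myosin whose coding sequence is too large to fit comfortably in a single AAV genome together with its regulatory elements. The plasmid is maintained in bacteria through a high-copy ColE1/pUC-type origin with ampicillin selection (AmpR with its own promoter), and it also contains an f1 phage origin. The AAV2 inverted terminal repeats that flank the payload define what is packaged into viral particles. The annotation detects a full ITR on the right side but only short ITR fragments on the left. This may reflect the difficulty of sequencing and annotating these repeats, and the recombination-reducing propagation strain is consistent with their instability.

Between the ITRs, an EF-1α core promoter followed by the HTLV-1 5' LTR segment (a common composite arrangement that enhances expression) drives an N-terminally HA-tagged MYO5C fragment of about 3.2 kb. The HA tag is listed in the catalogue fields but is not annotated separately in the feature table. The coding fragment runs directly into a partial chimeric intron, presumably supplying a splice donor, followed by a lox2272-type site. No polyadenylation signal is annotated. This layout fits the stated AAVLINK strategy: a companion 3' vector, not described here, would be joined to this one by Cre-mediated recombination at the compatible lox sites, and splicing would then remove the junction to restore a full-length transcript. The record points to the associated publication for the matching partner vectors. The intended use is large-cargo gene delivery by co-transduction of dual AAVs.
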