Features (pLannotate 1.2.2; 16 found; start..end, strand, type, name):
     12..39      +  repeat_region  AAV2 ITR (fragment): inverted terminal repeat of adeno-associated virus serotype 2 inverted
     68..95      +  repeat_region  AAV2 ITR (fragment): inverted terminal repeat of adeno-associated virus serotype 2 inverted
    145..161     -  misc_feature   MCS (fragment): pUC18/19 multiple cloning site
    187..398     +  promoter       EF-1α core promoter: core promoter for human elongation factor EF-1α
    411..679     +  LTR            5' LTR (truncated): truncated 5' long terminal repeat (LTR) from human T-cell leukemia virus (HTLV) type 1
    749..3949    +  CDS            MYO5C (fragment): MYO5C_HUMAN - Experimental evidence at protein level: Swiss-Prot protein existence level 1. May be involved in transferrin trafficking. Likely to power actin-based membrane trafficking in many physiologically crucial tissues. From Homo sapiens (Human).
   3947..3987    +  intron         chimeric intron (fragment): chimera between introns from human β-globin and immunoglobulin heavy chain genes
   3996..4024    +  protein_bind   lox2272 (fragment): Cre-mediated recombination occurs in the 8-bp core sequence (GGATACTT). lox2272 sites are compatible with each other, but incompatible with loxP or loxN sites (Lee and Saito, 1988). Cre recombinase
   4069..4209    +  repeat_region  AAV2 ITR: inverted terminal repeat of adeno-associated virus serotype 2 inverted
   4214..4265    -  misc_feature   bom (fragment): basis of mobility region from pBR322
   4284..4739    +  rep_origin     f1 ori (sequence partly withheld): f1 bacteriophage origin of replication; arrow indicates direction of (+) strand synthesis
   4740..4789    -  misc_feature   bom (fragment): basis of mobility region from pBR322
   4891..4926    -  CDS            rop (fragment): Rop protein, which maintains plasmids at low copy number; rop
   5021..5125    +  promoter       AmpR promoter: bla
   5126..5986    +  CDS            AmpR: β-lactamase; bla; confers resistance to ampicillin, carbenicillin, and related antibiotics
   6157..6745    +  rep_origin     ori: high-copy-number ColE1/pMB1/pBR322/pUC origin of replication
>Addgene plasmid #244348 | pAAVLINK-EF1alpha-HA-5'-MYO5C | addgene full sequence | sequence record 491936 | Addgene NGS Result
CCTGCAGGCAGCTGCGCGCTCGCTCGCTCACTGAGGCCGCCCGGGCGTCGGGCGACCTTTGGTCGCCCGG
CCTCAGTGAGCGAGCGAGCGCGCAGAGAGGGAGTGGCCAACTCCATCACTAGGGGTTCCTGCGGCCGCAC
GCGTGTCGACTCTAGAGGATCTGCGATCGCTCCGGTGCCCGTCAGTGGGCAGAGCGCACATCGCCCACAG
TCCCCGAGAAGTTGGGGGGAGGGGTCGGCAATTGAACGGGTGCCTAGAGAAGGTGGCGCGGGGTAAACTG
GGAAAGTGATGTCGTGTACTGGCTCCGCCTTTTTCCCGAGGGTGGGGGAGAACCGTATATAAGTGCAGTA
GTCGCCGTGAACGTTCTTTTTCGCAACGGGTTTGCCGCCAGAACACAGCTGAAGCTTCGAGGGGCTCGCA
TCTCTCCTTCACGCGCCCGCCGCCCTACCTGAGGCCGCCATCCACGCCGGTTGAGTCGCGTTCTGCCGCC
TCCCGCCTGTGGTGCCTCCTGAACTGCGTCCGCCGTCTAGGTAAGTTTAAAGCTCAGGTCGAGACCGGGC
CTTTGTCCGGCGCTCCCTTGGAGCCTACCTAGACTCAGCCGGCTCTCCACGCTTTGCCTGACCCTGCTTG
CTCAACTCTACGTCTTTGTTTCGTTTTCTGTTCTGCGCCGTTACAGATCCAAGCTGTGACCGGCGCCTAC
CGTACGGCCACCATGTACCCTTATGACGTACCTGACTATGCTGGATCTGCGGTGGCCGAGCTGTACACGC
AGTACAACAGGGTCTGGATTCCCGATCCTGAAGAAGTTTGGAAGTCTGCTGAAATAGCCAAGGACTACAG
AGTTGGTGACAAGGTCCTGCGACTCCTGCTGGAGGATGGAACGGAGCTGGATTATTCTGTCAATCCAGAA
TCTCTGCCTCCACTTCGGAATCCTGACATCCTCGTGGGCGAGAATGACCTCACGGCTCTCAGCTATCTTC
ACGAGCCCGCGGTGCTCCACAACCTCAGAATCCGCTTTGCAGAATCCAAACTCATTTACACCTACAGTGG
AATCATTTTGGTGGCCATGAATCCTTACAAGCAGTTGCCAATATACGGAGATGCCATCATCCACGCCTAC
AGCGGGCAGAACATGGGCGATATGGACCCACACATATTTGCCGTGGCAGAAGAGGCATACAAGCAGATGG
CCAGAAACAACAGAAACCAGTCCATAATTGTAAGTGGGGAGTCAGGTGCTGGAAAGACAGTGTCGGCTCG
CTATGCCATGAGGTACTTTGCCACCGTCAGCAAATCGGGCAGCAACGCTCACGTGGAAGACAAGGTCCTG
GCATCCAATCCCATCACCGAGGCCGTTGGAAATGCCAAGACCACCCGCAATGACAATAGTAGTCGGTTTG
GGAAATACACAGAAATCAGTTTTGATGAACAAAATCAAATTATAGGAGCCAACATGAGCACTTACCTCCT
GGAGAAATCCAGAGTTGTCTTTCAATCGGAAAATGAACGAAATTACCACATTTTCTATCAGCTTTGTGCA
TCTGCACAGCAGTCGGAATTTAAACATCTTAAATTGGGGAGTGCCGAAGAATTTAATTATACAAGAATGG
GAGGCAATACTGTCATTGAGGGTGTGAATGATCGAGCTGAAATGGTAGAGACTCAAAAGACCTTCACGCT
TCTGGGTTTCAAGGAGGATTTTCAGATGGACGTTTTTAAAATCCTGGCAGCCATCCTACATCTGGGCAAC
GTGCAGATCACCGCGGTGGGCAACGAGAGGTCCTCAGTTAGTGAGGATGACAGTCACCTGAAGGTGTTCT
GTGAGCTCCTGGGCCTGGAGAGTGGCAGAGTTGCTCAGTGGCTGTGCAATCGCAAAATCGTCACAAGCTC
TGAGACGGTGGTAAAACCCATGACCAGGCCTCAGGCTGTCAACGCCAGGGATGCACTGGCCAAAAAGATC
TATGCTCACCTGTTCGACTTCATTGTGGAGAGAATTAACCAAGCGTTGCAGTTTTCAGGCAAGCAGCACA
CTTTTATTGGTGTTTTGGACATTTATGGTTTTGAAACCTTTGATGTGAACAGCTTTGAACAATTTTGCAT
CAATTACGCTAATGAAAAACTGCAACAACAGTTTAACATGCATGTCTTCAAACTGGAACAAGAAGAATAC
ATGAAGGAAGATATACCTTGGACGCTGATAGATTTTTATGACAATCAACCAGTTATTGACCTGATTGAAG
CAAAAATGGGAATTCTGGAGTTACTGGATGAAGAATGTTTGTTACCACATGGAACTGATGAAAACTGGCT
TCAAAAGCTGTATAATAATTTTGTCAACAGGAACCCTTTGTTTGAAAAGCCTAGAATGTCAAACACATCC
TTTGTCATCCAGCACTTTGCTGATAAGGTAGAGTATAAATGTGAAGGTTTCCTGGAGAAAAACAGAGACA
CCGTCTATGACATGCTGGTTGAAATCCTGAGAGCAAGCAAGTTTCATCTCTGTGCCAACTTTTTTCAAGA
AAATCCAACTCCTCCTTCTCCTTTTGGTTCAATGATTACAGTTAAATCTGCAAAGCAAGTCATCAAGCCA
AACAGCAAGCATTTCCGAACCACAGTTGGGAGCAAGTTCCGCAGCTCTCTGTACTTGCTCATGGAGACCC
TCAATGCGACGACGCCCCACTACGTTCGATGCATCAAGCCAAATGATGAGAAGTTACCCTTTGAATTTGA
CTCCAAAAGAATTGTTCAGCAGCTGCGAGCCTGCGGCGTTTTAGAAACGATTCGCATTAGTGCACAGAGC
TACCCTTCCAGGTGGACATACATCGAGTTCTACAGTCGCTACGGCATTCTCATGACCAAGCAAGAGCTTT
CCTTCAGCGATAAAAAGGAGGTGTGCAAGGTGGTTTTACACAGACTCATCCAGGATTCTAATCAGTACCA
GTTTGGTAAAACCAAAATTTTCTTCAGAGCAGGACAAGTGGCTTATTTAGAGAAACTTCGATTGGATAAA
CTGAGGCAGAGTTGTGTTATGGTACAAAAGCACATGCGTGGCTGGCTCCAGAGGAAAAAATTCCTCCGAG
AGAGACGAGCCGCCCTGATAATCCAGCAGTACTTCCGGGGTCAGCAAACTGTGAGGAAAGCTATTACTGC
AGTGGCCTTAAAAGAAGCTTGGGCAGCCATAATCATTCAGAAGCACTGCCGTGGGTATCTTGTTCGCAGC
CTGTATCAGTTGATTCGCATGGCCACCATCACAATGCAGGCCTACAGCCGAGGATTCCTGGCAAGGAGGA
GGTATCGAAAGATGCTGGAGGAACATAAGGCTGTGATCCTACAGAAATACGCACGGGCGTGGCTGGCCAG
ACGCAGATTCCAGAGTATCCGACGATTCGTGCTTAATATTCAGCTTACTTACAGGGTCCAGCGTTTGCAG
AAAAAGCTGGAAGATCAGAACAAAGAAAACCATGGGCTGGTGGAGAAGCTGACTAGCCTGGCTGCTCTTC
GAGCTGGGGATGTGGAAAAGATTCAGAAGCTGGAAGCAGAACTAGAAAAAGCAGCCACTCACAGGCGAAA
TTACGAGGAGAAGGGGAAGAGATACAGGGATGCTGTGGAAGAGAAATTGGCAAAGCTTCAGAAGCATAAT
TCAGAACTGGAAACACAGAAAGAACAAATACAGCTGAAGCTTCAAGAGAAGACTGAAGAGTTAAAAGAAA
AAATGGACAACCTCACCAAGCAGCTCTTTGATGATGTACAAAAGGAAGAACGGCAAAGAATGCTTCTTGA
AAAAAGTTTTGAACTGAAAACACAAGACTATGAGAAGCAGATTCAGTCTTTGAAAGAAGAAATTAAAGCT
CTCAAGGATGAGAAGATGCAACTCCAACACCTGGTGGAGGGGGAGCACGTCACTTCTGATGGCTTGAAGG
CGGAAGTGGCCCGCCTGAGCAAGCAGGTAAGTATCAAGGTTACAAGACAGGTTTAAGGAGACCAATAAGC
TATTATTCGTATAGGATACTTTATACGAAGTTATTAAGTTATGGAGACCGGTGTGGCACGTGCGGACCGA
GCGGCCGCAGGAACCCCTAGTGATGGAGTTGGCCACTCCCTCTCTGCGCGCTCGCTCGCTCACTGAGGCC
GGGCGACCAAAGGTCGCCCGACGCCCGGGCTTTGCCCGGGCGGCCTCAGTGAGCGAGCGAGCGCGCAGCT
GCCTGCAGGGGCGCCTGATGCGGTATTTTCTCCTTACGCATCTGTGCGGTATTTCACACCGCATA
[95 nt withheld, positions 4266-4360]
T
[46 nt withheld, positions 4362-4407]
C
[141 nt withheld, positions 4409-4549]
CCTTTGACGTTGGAGTCCACGTTCTTT
[37 nt withheld, positions 4577-4613]
ACTCTATCTCGGGCTATTCTTTTGATTTATAAGGGATTTTGCCGATTTCGGTCTATTGGTTAAAAAATGA
GCTGATTTAACAAAAATTTAACGCGAATTTTAACAAAATATTAACGTTTACAATTTTATGGTGCACTCTC
AGTACAATCTGCTCTGATGCCGCATAGTTAAGCCAGCCCCGACACCCGCCAACACCCGCTGACGCGCCCT
GACGGGCTTGTCTGCTCCCGGCATCCGCTTACAGACAAGCTGTGACCGTCTCCGGGAGCTGCATGTGTCA
GAGGTTTTCACCGTCATCACCGAAACGCGCGAGACGAAAGGGCCTCGTGATACGCCTATTTTTATAGGTT
AATGTCATGATAATAATGGTTTCTTAGACGTCAGGTGGCACTTTTCGGGGAAATGTGCGCGGAACCCCTA
TTTGTTTATTTTTCTAAATACATTCAAATATGTATCCGCTCATGAGACAATAACCCTGATAAATGCTTCA
ATAATATTGAAAAAGGAAGAGTATGAGTATTCAACATTTCCGTGTCGCCCTTATTCCCTTTTTTGCGGCA
TTTTGCCTTCCTGTTTTTGCTCACCCAGAAACGCTGGTGAAAGTAAAAGATGCTGAAGATCAGTTGGGTG
CACGAGTGGGTTACATCGAACTGGATCTCAACAGCGGTAAGATCCTTGAGAGTTTTCGCCCCGAAGAACG
TTTTCCAATGATGAGCACTTTTAAAGTTCTGCTATGTGGCGCGGTATTATCCCGTATTGACGCCGGGCAA
GAGCAACTCGGTCGCCGCATACACTATTCTCAGAATGACTTGGTTGAGTACTCACCAGTCACAGAAAAGC
ATCTTACGGATGGCATGACAGTAAGAGAATTATGCAGTGCTGCCATAACCATGAGTGATAACACTGCGGC
CAACTTACTTCTGACAACGATCGGAGGACCGAAGGAGCTAACCGCTTTTTTGCACAACATGGGGGATCAT
GTAACTCGCCTTGATCGTTGGGAACCGGAGCTGAATGAAGCCATACCAAACGACGAGCGTGACACCACGA
TGCCTGTAGCAATGGCAACAACGTTGCGCAAACTATTAACTGGCGAACTACTTACTCTAGCTTCCCGGCA
ACAATTAATAGACTGGATGGAGGCGGATAAAGTTGCAGGACCACTTCTGCGCTCGGCCCTTCCGGCTGGC
TGGTTTATTGCTGATAAATCTGGAGCCGGTGAGCGTGGGTCTCGCGGTATCATTGCAGCACTGGGGCCAG
ATGGTAAGCCCTCCCGTATCGTAGTTATCTACACGACGGGGAGTCAGGCAACTATGGATGAACGAAATAG
ACAGATCGCTGAGATAGGTGCCTCACTGATTAAGCATTGGTAACTGTCAGACCAAGTTTACTCATATATA
CTTTAGATTGATTTAAAACTTCATTTTTAATTTAAAAGGATCTAGGTGAAGATCCTTTTTGATAATCTCA
TGACCAAAATCCCTTAACGTGAGTTTTCGTTCCACTGAGCGTCAGACCCCGTAGAAAAGATCAAAGGATC
TTCTTGAGATCCTTTTTTTCTGCGCGTAATCTGCTGCTTGCAAACAAAAAAACCACCGCTACCAGCGGTG
GTTTGTTTGCCGGATCAAGAGCTACCAACTCTTTTTCCGAAGGTAACTGGCTTCAGCAGAGCGCAGATAC
CAAATACTGTTCTTCTAGTGTAGCCGTAGTTAGGCCACCACTTCAAGAACTCTGTAGCACCGCCTACATA
CCTCGCTCTGCTAATCCTGTTACCAGTGGCTGCTGCCAGTGGCGATAAGTCGTGTCTTACCGGGTTGGAC
TCAAGACGATAGTTACCGGATAAGGCGCAGCGGTCGGGCTGAACGGGGGGTTCGTGCACACAGCCCAGCT
TGGAGCGAACGACCTACACCGAACTGAGATACCTACAGCGTGAGCTATGAGAAAGCGCCACGCTTCCCGA
AGGGAGAAAGGCGGACAGGTATCCGGTAAGCGGCAGGGTCGGAACAGGAGAGCGCACGAGGGAGCTTCCA
GGGGGAAACGCCTGGTATCTTTATAGTCCTGTCGGGTTTCGCCACCTCTGACTTGAGCGTCGATTTTTGT
GATGCTCGTCAGGGGGGCGGAGCCTATGGAAAAACGCCAGCAACGCGGCCTTTTTACGGTTCCTGGCCTT
TTGCTGGCCTTTTGCTCACATGT
